>Addgene plasmid #57978 | mOrange2-Vinculin-23 | depositor partial sequence | sequence record 89126 | insert sequence
GACGTCAGATCCGCTAGCGCTACCGGTCGCCACCATGGTGAGCAAGGGCGAGGAGAATAACATGGCCATC
ATCAAGGAGTTCATGCGCTTCAAGGTGCGCATGGAGGGCTCCGTGAACGGCCACGAGTTCGAGATCGAGG
GCGAGGGCGAGGGCCGCCCCTACGAGGGCTTTCAGACCGCTAAGCTGAAGGTGACCAAGGGTGGCCCCCT
GCCCTTCGCCTGGGACATCCTGTCCCCTCATTTCACCTACGGCTCCAAGGCCTACGTGAAGCACCCCGCC
GACATCCCCGACTACTTCAAGCTGTCCTTCCCCGAGGGCTTCAAGTGGGAGCGCGTGATGAACTACGAGG
ACGGCGGCGTGGTGACCGTGACCCAGGACTCCTCCCTGCAGGACGGCGAGTTCATCTACAAGGTGAAGCT
GCGCGGCACCAACTTCCCCTCCGACGGCCCCGTGATGCAGAAGAAGACCATGGGCTGGGAGGCCTCCTCC
GAGCGGATGTACCCCGAGGACGGTGCCCTGAAGGGCAAGATCAAGATGAGGCTGAAGCTGAAGGACGGCG
GCCACTACACCTCCGAGGTCAAGACCACCTACAAGGCCAAGAAGCCCGTGCAGCTGCCCGGCGCCTACAT
CGTCGACATCAAGTTGGACATCACCTCCCACAACGAGGACTACACCATCGTGGAACAGTACGAACGCGCC
GAGGGCCGCCACTCCACCGGCGGCATGGACGAGCTGTACAAGTCCGGACTCAGATCTCGAGCTCAAGCTT
CGAATTCGGGAAACTCGAGAACAAAGCTTGAAAACGGCCGCATGCCAGTGTTTCATACGCGCACGATCGA
GAGCATCCTGGAGCCGGTGGCACAGCAGATCTCCCACCTGGTGATAATGCACGAGGAGGGCGAGGTGGAC
GGCAAAGCCATTCCTGACCTCACCGCGCCCGTGGCCGCCGTGCAGGCGGCCGTCAGCAACCTCGTCCGGG
TTGGAAAAGAGACTGTTCAAACCACTGAGGATCAGATTTTGAAGAGAGATATGCCACCAGCATTTATTAA
GGTTGAGAATGCTTGCACCAAGCTTGTCCAGGCAGCTCAGATGCTTCAGTCAGACCCTTACTCAGTGCCT
GCTCGAGATTATCTAATTGATGGGTCAAGGGGCATCCTCTCTGGAACATCAGACCTGCTCCTTACCTTCG
ATGAGGCTGAGGTCCGTAAAATTATTAGAGTTTGCAAAGGAATTTTGGAATATCTTACAGTGGCAGAGGT
GGTGGAGACTATGGAAGATTTGGTCACTTACACAAAGAATCTTGGGCCAGGAATGACTAAGATGGCCAAG
ATGATTGACGAGAGACAGCAGGAGCTCACTCACCAGGAGCACCGAGTGATGTTGGTGAACTCGATGAACA
CCGTGAAAGAGTTGCTGCCAGTTCTCATTTCAGCTATGAAGATTTTTGTAACAACTAAAAACTCAAAAAA
CCAAGGCATAGAGGAAGCTTTAAAAAATCGCAATTTTACTGTAGAAAAAATGAGTGCTGAAATTAATGAG
ATAATTCGTGTGTTACAACTCACCTCTTGGGATGAAGATGCCTGGGCCAGCAAGGACACTGAAGCCATGA
AGAGAGCATTGGCCTCCATAGACTCCAAACTGAACCAGGCCAAAGGTTGGCTCCGTGACCCTAGTGCCTC
CCCAGGGGATGCTGGTGAGCAGGCCATCAGACAGATCTTAGATGAAGCTGGAAAAGTTGGTGAACTCTGT
GCAGGCAAAGAACGCAGGGAGATTCTGGGAACTTGCAAAATGCTAGGGCAGATGACTGATCAAGTGGCTG
ACCTCCGTGCCAGAGGACAAGGATCCTCACCGGTGGCCATGCAGAAAGCTCAGCAGGTATCTCAGGGTCT
GGATGTGCTCACAGCAAAAGTGGAAAATGCAGCTCGCAAGCTGGAAGCCATGACCAACTCAAAGCAGAGC
ATTGCAAAGAAGATCGATGCTGCTCAGAACTGGCTTGCAGATCCAAATGGTGGACCGGAAGGAGAAGAGC
AGATTCGAGGTGCTTTGGCTGAAGCTCGGAAAATAGCAGAATTATGTGATGATCCTAAAGAAAGAGATGA
CATTCTACGTTCCCTTGGGGAAATATCTGCTCTGACTTCTAAATTAGCAGATCTACGAAGACAGGGGAAA
GGAGATTCTCCAGAGGCTCGAGCCTTGGCCAAACAGGTGGCCACGGCCCTGCAGAACCTGCAGACCAAAA
CCAACCGGGCTGTGGCCAACAGCAGACCGGCCAAAGCAGCTGTACACCTTGAGGGCAAGATTGAGCAAGC
ACAGCGGTGGATTGATAATCCCACAGTGGATGACCGTGGAGTCGGTCAGGCTGCCATCCGGGGGCTTGTG
GCCGAAGGGCATCGTCTGGCTAATGTTATGATGGGGCCTTATCGGCAAGATCTTCTCGCCAAGTGTGACC
GAGTGGACCAGCTGACAGCCCAGCTGGCTGACCTGGCTGCCAGAGGGGAAGGGGAGAGTCCTCAGGCACG
AGCACTTGCATCTCAGCTCCAAGACTCCTTAAAGGATCTAAAAGCTCGGATGCAGGAGGCCATGACTCAG
GAAGTGTCAGATGTTTTCAGCGATACCACAACTCCCATCAAGCTGTTGGCAGTGGCAGCCACGGCGCCTC
CTGATGCGCCTAACAGGGAAGAGGTATTTGATGAGAGGGCAGCTAACTTTGAAAACCATTCAGGAAAGCT
TGGTGCTACGGCCGAGAAGGCGGCTGCGGTTGGTACTGCTAATAAATCAACAGTGGAAGGCATTCAGGCC
TCAGTGAAGACGGCCCGAGAACTCACACCCCAGGTGGTCTCGGCTGCTCGTATCTTACTTAGGAACCCTG
GAAATCAAGCTGCTTATGAACATTTTGAGACCATGAAGAACCAGTGGATCGATAATGTTGAAAAAATGAC
AGGGCTGGTGGACGAAGCCATTGATACCAAATCTCTGTTGGATGCTTCAGAAGAAGCAATTAAAAAAGAC
CTGGACAAGTGCAAGGTAGCTATGGCCAACATTCAGCCTCAGATGCTGGTTGCTGGGGCAACCAGTATTG
CTCGTCGGGCCAACCGGATCCTGCTGGTGGCTAAGAGGGAGGTGGAGAATTCCGAGGATCCCAAGTTCCG
TGAGGCTGTGAAAGCTGCCTCTGATGAATTGAGCAAAACCATCTCCCCGATGGTGATGGATGCAAAAGCT
GTGGCTGGAAACATTTCCGACCCTGGACTGCAAAAGAGCTTCCTGGACTCAGGATATCGGATCCTGGGAG
CTGTGGCCAAGGTCAGAGAAGCCTTCCAACCTCAGGAGCCTGACTTCCCGCCGCCTCCACCAGACCTTGA
ACAACTCCGACTAACAGATGAGCTTGCTCCTCCCAAACCACCTCTGCCTGAAGGTGAGGTCCCTCCACCT
AGGCCTCCACCACCAGAGGAAAAGGATGAAGAGTTCCCTGAGCAGAAGGCCGGGGAGGTGATTAACCAGC
CAATGATGATGGCTGCCAGACAGCTCCATGATGAAGCTCGCAAATGGTCCAGCAAGGGCAATGACATCAT
TGCAGCAGCCAAGCGCATGGCTCTGCTGATGGCTGAGATGTCTCGGCTGGTAAGAGGGGGCAGTGGTACC
AAGCGGGCACTCATTCAGTGTGCCAAGGACATCGCCAAGGCCTCAGATGAGGTGACTCGGTTGGCCAAGG
AGGTTGCCAAGCAGTGCACAGATAAACGGATTAGAACCAACCTCTTACAGGTATGTGAGCGAATCCCAAC
CATAAGCACCCAGCTCAAAATCCTGTCCACAGTGAAGGCCACCATGCTGGGCCGGACCAACATCAGTGAT
GAGGAGTCTGAGCAGGCCACAGAGATGCTGGTTCACAATGCCCAGAACCTCATGCAGTCTGTGAAGGAGA
CTGTGCGGGAAGCTGAAGCTGCTTCAATCAAAATTCGAACAGATGCTGGATTTACACTGCGCTGGGTTAG
AAAGACTCCCTGGTACCAGTAGGCGGCCGCGACTCTAGATCATAATCAGCCATACCACATTGAG
