>Addgene plasmid #57978 | mOrange2-Vinculin-23 | addgene partial sequence | sequence record 112433 | mCherry-F2 5'-tggcatggacgagctgtac-3'
CGGGAACTCGAGAACAAAGCTTGAAAACGGCCGCATGCCAGTGTTTCATACGCGCACGATCGAGAGCATC
CTGGAGCCGGTGGCACAGCAGATCTCCCACCTGGTGATAATGCACGAGGAGGGCGAGGTGGACGGCAAAG
CCATTCCTGACCTCACCGCGCCCGTGGCCGCCGTGCAGGCGGCCGTCAGCAACCTCGTCCGGGTTGGAAA
AGAGACTGTTCAAACCACTGAGGATCAGATTTTGAAGAGAGATATGCCACCAGCATTTATTAAGGTTGAG
AATGCTTGCACCAAGCTTGTCCAGGCAGCTCAGATGCTTCAGTCAGACCCTTACTCAGTGCCTGCTCGAG
ATTATCTAATTGATGGGTCAAGGGGCATCCTCTCTGGAACATCAGACCTGCTCCTTACCTTCGATGAGGC
TGAGGTCCGTAAAATTATTAGAGTTTGCAAAGGAATTTTGGAATATCTTACAGTGGCAGAGGTGGTGGAG
ACTATGGAAGATTTGGTCACTTACACAAAGAATCTTGGGCCAGGAATGACTAAGATGGCCAAGATGATTG
ACGAGAGACAGCAGGAGCTCACTCACCAGGAGCACCGAGTGATGTTGGTGAACTCGATGAACACCGTGAA
AGAGTTGCTGCCAGTTCTCATTTCAGCTATGAAGATTTTTGTAACAACTAAAAACTCAAAAAACCAAGGC
ATAGAGGAAGCTTTAAAAAATCGCAATTTTACTCTAGAAAAAATGAGTGCTGAAATTAATGAGATAATTC
GTGTGTTACAACTCACCTCTTGGGATGAAGATGCCTGGGCCAGCAAGGACACTGAAGCCATGAAGAGAGC
ATTGGCCTCCATAGACTCCAAACTGAACCAGGCCAAAGGTTGGCT
