>Addgene plasmid #57978 | mOrange2-Vinculin-23 | addgene partial sequence | sequence record 114611 | DsRed1-C 5'-AGCTGGACATCACCTCCCACAACG-3'
AACGCGCCGAGGGCCGCCACTCCACCGGCGGCATGGACGAGCTGTACAAGTCCGGACTCAGATCTCGAGC
TCAAGCTTCGAATTCGGGAAACTCGAGAACAAAGCTTGAAAACGGCCGCATGCCAGTGTTTCATACGCGC
ACGATCGAGAGCATCCTGGAGCCGGTGGCACAGCAGATCTCCCACCTGGTGATAATGCACGAGGAGGGCG
AGGTGGACGGCAAAGCCATTCCTGACCTCACCGCGCCCGTGGCCGCCGTGCAGGCGGCCGTCAGCAACCT
CGTCCGGGTTGGAAAAGAGACTGTTCAAACCACTGAGGATCAGATTTTGAAGAGAGATATGCCACCAGCA
TTTATTAAGGTTGAGAATGCTTGCACCAAGCTTGTCCAGGCAGCTCAGATGCTTCAGTCAGACCCTTACT
CAGTGCCTGCTCGAGATTATCTAATTGATGGGTCAAGGGGCATCCTCTCTGGAACATCAGACCTGCTCCT
TACCTTCGATGAGGCTGAGGTCCGTAAAATTATTAGAGTTTGCAAAGGAATTTTGGAATATCTTACAGTG
GCAGAGGTGGTGGAGACTATGGAAGATTTGGTCACTTACACAAAGAATCTTGGGCCAGGAATGACTAAGA
TGGCCAAGATGATTGACGAGAGACAGCAGGAGCTCACTCACCAGGAGCACCGAGTGATGTTGGTGAACTC
GATGAACACCGTGAAAGAGTTGCTGCCAGTTCTCATTTCAGCTATGAAGATTTTTGTAACAACTAAAAAC
TCAAAAAACCAAGGCATAGAGGAAGCTTTAAAAAATCGCAATTTTACTCTAGAAAAAATGAGTGCTGAAA
TTAATGAGATAATTCGTGTGTTACAACTCACCTCTTGGGA
