[The description below was written by a language model from this plasmid's Addgene catalogue record.]
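Description:
mOrange2-Vinculin-23 is a mammalian expression plasmid that produces human vinculin (VCL) fused to the monomeric orange fluorescent protein mOrange2. It is built on an mOrange2 cloning backbone of about 4.75 kb (size without insert). The fusion is transcribed from the CMV promoter, a strong constitutive promoter in most mammalian cell lines. The use of an SV40 polyA reverse sequencing primer suggests that an SV40 polyadenylation signal follows the open reading frame. In bacteria the plasmid is maintained at high copy number under kanamycin selection. In mammalian cells the neomycin resistance marker allows G418 selection of stable transfectants. No feature table is provided, so the origin of replication and the exact layout of the elements are not stated.

The vinculin insert corresponds to the human reference transcript and carries a V234L substitution; the record does not say whether this change is deliberate or has any functional effect. The record lists mOrange2 as the tag but does not say at which terminus it sits or describe the linker. The "23" in the name may refer to linker length, but this is not confirmed. Vinculin is a cytoskeletal adaptor protein that links integrin-based adhesion complexes to actin, so the fusion serves as a fluorescent marker for focal adhesions, which is the localization given in the record. mOrange2 was developed as a more photostable orange fluorescent protein, with excitation at 549 nm and emission at 565 nm. The construct is therefore suited to live-cell or fixed-cell imaging of focal adhesion structure and dynamics, including multicolour experiments with spectrally distinct fluorophores.
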