Addgene plasmid #57978: mOrange2-Vinculin-23
Purpose: Localization: Focal Adhesions, Excitation: 549, Emission: 565
Depositing lab: Michael Davidson. Depositing organization: Florida State University, Tallahassee. Publication: Improving the photostability of bright monomeric orange and red fluorescent proteins. Shaner NC, Lin MZ, McKeown MR, Steinbach PA, Hazelwood KL, Davidson MW, Tsien RY. Nat Methods. 2008 Jun;5(6):545-51. doi: 10.1038/nmeth.1209. Epub 2008 May 4. PubMed 18454154.
Backbone
  Vector backbone: mOrange2
  Backbone size w/o insert (bp): 4750
  Vector type: Mammalian Expression
  Selectable markers: Neomycin (select with G418)
Growth in bacteria
  Bacterial resistance: Kanamycin, 50 μg/mL
  Growth temperature: 37°C
  Growth strain: DH5alpha
  Copy number: High Copy
Gene/Insert
  Gene/Insert name: Vinculin (alt name: NM_003373.3)
  Species: H. sapiens (human)
  Mutation: V234L in vinculin
  Entrez Gene: VCL (a.k.a. CMD1W, CMH15, HEL114, MV, MVCL, VINC)
  Promoter: CMV
  Tag / fusion protein: mOrange2
  Cloning method: Unknown
  Sequencing primers: 5′ CMV-F; 3′ SV40pA-R
Terms and licenses: Academic/Nonprofit Terms; Industry Terms: Not Available to Industry
Depositor comments: . Excitation = 549; Emission = 565
How to cite: mOrange2-Vinculin-23 was a gift from Michael Davidson (Addgene plasmid # 57978 ; http://n2t.net/addgene:57978 ; RRID:Addgene_57978)
